>Addgene plasmid #135348 | BE3-NLS-NLS-P2A-BLAST | addgene full sequence | sequence record 267697 | Addgene NGS Result
CAAGGCTTGACCGACAATTGCATGAAGAATCTGCTTAGGGTTAGGCGTTTTACGCTGCTTCGCGATGTAC
GGGCCAGATATACGCGTTGACATTGATTATTGACTAGTTATTAATAGTAATCAATTACGGGGTCATTAGT
TCATAGCCCATATATGGAGTTCCGCGTTACATAACTTACGGTAAATGGCCCGCCTGGCTGACCGCCCAAC
GACCCCCGCCCATTGACGTCAATAATGACGTATGTTCCCATAGTAACGCCAATAGGGACTTTCCATTGAC
GTCAATGGGTGGAGTATTTACGGTAAACTGCCCACTTGGCAGTACATCAAGTGTATCATATGCCAAGTAC
GCCCCCTATTGACGTCAATGACGGTAAATGGCCCGCCTGGCATTATGCCCAGTACATGACCTTATGGGAC
TTTCCTACTTGGCAGTACATCTACGTATTAGTCATCGCTATTACCATGGTGATGCGGTTTTGGCAGTACA
TCAATGGGCGTGGATAGCGGTTTGACTCACGGGGATTTCCAAGTCTCCACCCCATTGACGTCAATGGGAG
TTTGTTTTGGCACCAAAATCAACGGGACTTTCCAAAATGTCGTAACAACTCCGCCCCATTGACGCAAATG
GGCGGTAGGCGTGTACGGTGGGAGGTCTATATAAGCAGAGCTGGTTTAGTGAACCGTCAGATCCGCTAGA
GATCCGCGGCCGCTAATACGACTCACTATAGGGAGAGCCGCCACCATGAGCTCAGAGACTGGCCCAGTGG
CTGTGGACCCCACATTGAGACGGCGGATCGAGCCCCATGAGTTTGAGGTATTCTTCGATCCGAGAGAGCT
CCGCAAGGAGACCTGCCTGCTTTACGAAATTAATTGGGGGGGCCGGCACTCCATTTGGCGACATACATCA
CAGAACACTAACAAGCACGTCGAAGTCAACTTCATCGAGAAGTTCACGACAGAAAGATATTTCTGTCCGA
ACACAAGGTGCAGCATTACCTGGTTTCTCAGCTGGAGCCCATGCGGCGAATGTAGTAGGGCCATCACTGA
ATTCCTGTCAAGGTATCCCCACGTCACTCTGTTTATTTACATCGCAAGGCTGTACCACCACGCTGACCCC
CGCAATCGACAAGGCCTGCGGGATTTGATCTCTTCAGGTGTGACTATCCAAATTATGACTGAGCAGGAGT
CAGGATACTGCTGGAGAAACTTTGTGAATTATAGCCCGAGTAATGAAGCCCACTGGCCTAGGTATCCCCA
TCTGTGGGTACGACTGTACGTTCTTGAACTGTACTGCATCATACTGGGCCTGCCTCCTTGTCTCAACATT
CTGAGAAGGAAGCAGCCACAGCTGACATTCTTTACCATCGCTCTTCAGTCTTGTCATTACCAGCGACTGC
CCCCACACATTCTCTGGGCCACCGGGTTGAAAAGCGGCAGCGAGACTCCCGGGACCTCAGAGTCCGCCAC
ACCCGAAAGTGATAAAAAGTATTCTATTGGTTTAGCCATCGGCACTAATTCCGTTGGATGGGCTGTCATA
ACCGATGAATACAAAGTACCTTCAAAGAAATTTAAGGTGTTGGGGAACACAGACCGTCATTCGATTAAAA
AGAATCTTATCGGTGCCCTCCTATTCGATAGTGGCGAAACGGCAGAGGCGACTCGCCTGAAACGAACCGC
TCGGAGAAGGTATACACGTCGCAAGAACCGAATATGTTACTTACAAGAAATTTTTAGCAATGAGATGGCC
AAAGTTGACGATTCTTTCTTTCACCGTTTGGAAGAGTCCTTCCTTGTCGAAGAGGACAAGAAACATGAAC
GGCACCCCATCTTTGGAAACATAGTAGATGAGGTGGCATATCATGAAAAGTACCCAACGATTTATCACCT
CAGAAAAAAGCTAGTTGACTCAACTGATAAAGCGGACCTGAGGTTAATCTACTTGGCTCTTGCCCATATG
ATAAAGTTCCGTGGGCACTTTCTCATTGAGGGTGATCTAAATCCGGACAACTCGGATGTCGACAAACTGT
TCATCCAGTTAGTACAAACCTATAATCAGTTGTTTGAAGAGAACCCTATAAATGCAAGTGGCGTGGATGC
GAAGGCTATTCTTAGCGCCCGCCTCTCTAAATCCCGACGGCTAGAAAACCTGATCGCACAATTACCCGGA
GAGAAGAAAAATGGGTTGTTCGGTAACCTTATAGCGCTCTCACTAGGCCTGACACCAAATTTTAAGTCGA
ACTTCGACTTAGCTGAAGATGCCAAATTGCAGCTTAGTAAGGACACGTACGATGACGATCTCGACAATCT
ACTGGCACAAATTGGAGATCAGTATGCGGACTTATTTTTGGCTGCCAAAAACCTTAGCGATGCAATCCTC
CTATCTGACATACTGAGAGTTAATACTGAGATTACCAAGGCGCCGTTATCCGCTTCAATGATCAAAAGGT
ACGATGAACATCACCAAGACTTGACACTTCTCAAGGCCCTAGTCCGTCAGCAACTGCCTGAGAAATATAA
GGAAATATTCTTTGATCAGTCGAAAAACGGGTACGCAGGTTATATTGACGGCGGAGCGAGTCAAGAGGAA
TTCTACAAGTTTATCAAACCCATATTAGAGAAGATGGATGGGACGGAAGAGTTGCTTGTAAAACTCAATC
GCGAAGATCTACTGCGAAAGCAGCGGACTTTCGACAACGGTAGCATTCCACATCAAATCCACTTAGGCGA
ATTGCATGCTATACTTAGAAGGCAGGAGGATTTTTATCCGTTCCTCAAAGACAATCGTGAAAAGATTGAG
AAAATCCTAACCTTTCGCATACCTTACTATGTGGGACCCCTGGCCCGAGGGAACTCTCGGTTCGCATGGA
TGACAAGAAAGTCCGAAGAAACGATTACTCCATGGAATTTTGAGGAAGTTGTCGATAAAGGTGCGTCAGC
TCAATCGTTCATCGAGAGGATGACCAACTTTGACAAGAATTTACCGAACGAAAAAGTATTGCCTAAGCAC
AGTTTACTTTACGAGTATTTCACAGTGTACAATGAACTCACGAAAGTTAAGTATGTCACTGAGGGCATGC
GTAAACCCGCCTTTCTAAGCGGAGAACAGAAGAAAGCAATAGTAGATCTGTTATTCAAGACCAACCGCAA
AGTGACAGTTAAGCAATTGAAAGAGGACTACTTTAAGAAAATTGAATGCTTCGATTCTGTCGAGATCTCC
GGGGTAGAAGATCGATTTAATGCGTCACTTGGTACGTATCATGACCTCCTAAAGATAATTAAAGATAAGG
ACTTCCTGGATAACGAAGAGAATGAAGATATCTTAGAAGATATAGTGTTGACTCTTACCCTCTTTGAAGA
TCGGGAAATGATTGAGGAAAGACTAAAAACATACGCTCACCTGTTCGACGATAAGGTTATGAAACAGTTA
AAGAGGCGTCGCTATACGGGCTGGGGACGATTGTCGCGGAAACTTATCAACGGGATAAGAGACAAGCAAA
GTGGTAAAACTATTCTCGATTTTCTAAAGAGCGACGGCTTCGCCAATAGGAACTTTATGCAGCTGATCCA
TGATGACTCTTTAACCTTCAAAGAGGATATACAAAAGGCACAGGTTTCCGGACAAGGGGACTCATTGCAC
GAACATATTGCGAATCTTGCTGGTTCGCCAGCCATCAAAAAGGGCATACTCCAGACAGTCAAAGTAGTGG
ATGAGCTAGTTAAGGTCATGGGACGTCACAAACCGGAAAACATTGTAATCGAGATGGCACGCGAAAATCA
AACGACTCAGAAGGGGCAAAAAAACAGTCGAGAGCGGATGAAGAGAATAGAAGAGGGTATTAAAGAACTG
GGCAGCCAGATCTTAAAGGAGCATCCTGTGGAAAATACCCAATTGCAGAACGAGAAACTTTACCTCTATT
ACCTACAAAATGGAAGGGACATGTATGTTGATCAGGAACTGGACATAAACCGTTTATCTGATTACGACGT
CGATCACATTGTACCCCAATCCTTTTTGAAGGACGATTCAATCGACAATAAAGTGCTTACACGCTCGGAT
AAGAACCGAGGGAAAAGTGACAATGTTCCAAGCGAGGAAGTCGTAAAGAAAATGAAGAACTATTGGCGGC
AGCTCCTAAATGCGAAACTGATAACGCAAAGAAAGTTCGATAACTTAACTAAAGCTGAGAGGGGTGGCTT
GTCTGAACTTGACAAGGCCGGATTTATTAAACGTCAGCTCGTGGAAACCCGCCAAATCACAAAGCATGTT
GCACAGATACTAGATTCCCGAATGAATACGAAATACGACGAGAACGATAAGCTGATTCGGGAAGTCAAAG
TAATCACTTTAAAGTCAAAATTGGTGTCGGACTTCAGAAAGGATTTTCAATTCTATAAAGTTAGGGAGAT
AAATAACTACCACCATGCGCACGACGCTTATCTTAATGCCGTCGTAGGGACCGCACTCATTAAGAAATAC
CCGAAGCTAGAAAGTGAGTTTGTGTATGGTGATTACAAAGTTTATGACGTCCGTAAGATGATCGCGAAAA
GCGAACAGGAGATAGGCAAGGCTACAGCCAAATACTTCTTTTATTCTAACATTATGAATTTCTTTAAGAC
GGAAATCACTCTGGCAAACGGAGAGATACGCAAACGACCTTTAATTGAAACCAATGGGGAGACAGGTGAA
ATCGTATGGGATAAGGGCCGGGACTTCGCGACGGTGAGAAAAGTTTTGTCCATGCCCCAAGTCAACATAG
TAAAGAAAACTGAGGTGCAGACCGGAGGGTTTTCAAAGGAATCGATTCTTCCAAAAAGGAATAGTGATAA
GCTCATCGCTCGTAAAAAGGACTGGGACCCGAAAAAGTACGGTGGCTTCGATAGCCCTACAGTTGCCTAT
TCTGTCCTAGTAGTGGCAAAAGTTGAGAAGGGAAAATCCAAGAAACTGAAGTCAGTCAAAGAATTATTGG
GGATAACGATTATGGAGCGCTCGTCTTTTGAAAAGAACCCCATCGACTTCCTTGAGGCGAAAGGTTACAA
GGAAGTAAAAAAGGATCTCATAATTAAACTACCAAAGTATAGTCTGTTTGAGTTAGAAAATGGCCGAAAA
CGGATGTTGGCTAGCGCCGGAGAGCTTCAAAAGGGGAACGAACTCGCACTACCGTCTAAATACGTGAATT
TCCTGTATTTAGCGTCCCATTACGAGAAGTTGAAAGGTTCACCTGAAGATAACGAACAGAAGCAACTTTT
TGTTGAGCAGCACAAACATTATCTCGACGAAATCATAGAGCAAATTTCGGAATTCAGTAAGAGAGTCATC
CTAGCTGATGCCAATCTGGACAAAGTATTAAGCGCATACAACAAGCACAGGGATAAACCCATACGTGAGC
AGGCGGAAAATATTATCCATTTGTTTACTCTTACCAACCTCGGCGCTCCAGCCGCATTCAAGTATTTTGA
CACAACGATAGATCGCAAACGATACACTTCTACCAAGGAGGTGCTAGACGCGACACTGATTCACCAATCC
ATCACGGGATTATATGAAACTCGGATAGATTTGTCACAGCTTGGGGGTGACTCTGGTGGTTCTACTAATC
TGTCAGATATTATTGAAAAGGAGACCGGTAAGCAACTGGTTATCCAGGAATCCATCCTCATGCTCCCAGA
GGAGGTGGAAGAAGTCATTGGGAACAAGCCGGAAAGCGATATACTCGTGCACACCGCCTACGACGAGAGC
ACCGACGAGAATGTCATGCTTCTGACTAGCGACGCCCCTGAATACAAGCCTTGGGCTCTGGTCATACAGG
ATAGCAACGGTGAGAACAAGATTAAGATGCTCTCTGGTGGTTCTCCCAAGAAGAAGAGGAAAGTCTCTGG
TGGTTCTCCCAAGAAGAAGAGGAAAGTCTCTGGTGGTTCTAAGCGACCTGCCGCCACAAAGAAGGCTGGA
CAGGCTAAGAAGAAGAAAGATTACAAAGACGATGACGATAAGGGATCCGGCGCAACAAACTTCTCTCTGC
TGAAACAAGCCGGAGATGTCGAAGAGAATCCTGGACCGATGGCCAAGCCTTTGTCTCAAGAAGAATCCAC
CCTCATTGAAAGAGCAACGGCTACAATCAACAGCATCCCCATCTCTGAAGACTACAGCGTCGCCAGCGCA
GCTCTCTCTAGCGACGGCCGCATCTTCACTGGTGTCAATGTATATCATTTTACTGGGGGACCTTGTGCAG
AACTCGTGGTGCTGGGCACTGCTGCTGCTGCGGCAGCTGGCAACCTGACTTGTATCGTCGCGATCGGAAA
TGAGAACAGGGGCATCTTGAGCCCCTGCGGACGGTGCCGACAGGTGCTTCTCGATCTGCATCCTGGGATC
AAAGCCATAGTGAAGGACAGTGATGGACAGCCGACGGCAGTTGGGATTCGTGAATTGCTGCCCTCTGGTT
ATGTGTGGGAGGGCTAATAACCGGTCATCATCACCATCACCATTGAGTTTAAACCCGCTGATCAGCCTCG
ACTGTGCCTTCTAGTTGCCAGCCATCTGTTGTTTGCCCCTCCCCCGTGCCTTCCTTGACCCTGGAAGGTG
CCACTCCCACTGTCCTTTCCTAATAAAATGAGGAAATTGCATCGCATTGTCTGAGTAGGTGTCATTCTAT
TCTGGGGGGTGGGGTGGGGCAGGACAGCAAGGGGGAGGATTGGGAAGACAATAGCAGGCATGCTGGGGAT
GCGGTGGGCTCTATGGCTTCTGAGGCGGAAAGAACCAGCTGGGGCTCGATACCGTCGACCTCTAGCTAGA
GCTTGGCGTAATCATGGTCATAGCTGTTTCCTGTGTGAAATTGTTATCCGCTCACAATTCCACACAACAT
ACGAGCCGGAAGCATAAAGTGTAAAGCCTAGGGTGCCTAATGAGTGAGCTAACTCACATTAATTGCGTTG
CGCTCACTGCCCGCTTTCCAGTCGGGAAACCTGTCGTGCCAGCTGCATTAATGAATCGGCCAACGCGCGG
GGAGAGGCGGTTTGCGTATTGGGCGCTCTTCCGCTTCCTCGCTCACTGACTCGCTGCGCTCGGTCGTTCG
GCTGCGGCGAGCGGTATCAGCTCACTCAAAGGCGGTAATACGGTTATCCACAGAATCAGGGGATAACGCA
GGAAAGAACATGTGAGCAAAAGGCCAGCAAAAGGCCAGGAACCGTAAAAAGGCCGCGTTGCTGGCGTTTT
TCCATAGGCTCCGCCCCCCTGACGAGCATCACAAAAATCGACGCTCAAGTCAGAGGTGGCGAAACCCGAC
AGGACTATAAAGATACCAGGCGTTTCCCCCTGGAAGCTCCCTCGTGCGCTCTCCTGTTCCGACCCTGCCG
CTTACCGGATACCTGTCCGCCTTTCTCCCTTCGGGAAGCGTGGCGCTTTCTCATAGCTCACGCTGTAGGT
ATCTCAGTTCGGTGTAGGTCGTTCGCTCCAAGCTGGGCTGTGTGCACGAACCCCCCGTTCAGCCCGACCG
CTGCGCCTTATCCGGTAACTATCGTCTTGAGTCCAACCCGGTAAGACACGACTTATCGCCACTGGCAGCA
GCCACTGGTAACAGGATTAGCAGAGCGAGGTATGTAGGCGGTGCTACAGAGTTCTTGAAGTGGTGGCCTA
ACTACGGCTACACTAGAAGAACAGTATTTGGTATCTGCGCTCTGCTGAAGCCAGTTACCTTCGGAAAAAG
AGTTGGTAGCTCTTGATCCGGCAAACAAACCACCGCTGGTAGCGGTGGTTTTTTTGTTTGCAAGCAGCAG
ATTACGCGCAGAAAAAAAGGATCTCAAGAAGATCCTTTGATCTTTTCTACGGGGTCTGACGCTCAGTGGA
ACGAAAACTCACGTTAAGGGATTTTGGTCATGAGATTATCAAAAAGGATCTTCACCTAGATCCTTTTAAA
TTAAAAATGAAGTTTTAAATCAATCTAAAGTATATATGAGTAAACTTGGTCTGACAGTTACCAATGCTTA
ATCAGTGAGGCACCTATCTCAGCGATCTGTCTATTTCGTTCATCCATAGTTGCCTGACTCCCCGTCGTGT
AGATAACTACGATACGGGAGGGCTTACCATCTGGCCCCAGTGCTGCAATGATACCGCGAGACCCACGCTC
ACCGGCTCCAGATTTATCAGCAATAAACCAGCCAGCCGGAAGGGCCGAGCGCAGAAGTGGTCCTGCAACT
TTATCCGCCTCCATCCAGTCTATTAATTGTTGCCGGGAAGCTAGAGTAAGTAGTTCGCCAGTTAATAGTT
TGCGCAACGTTGTTGCCATTGCTACAGGCATCGTGGTGTCACGCTCGTCGTTTGGTATGGCTTCATTCAG
CTCCGGTTCCCAACGATCAAGGCGAGTTACATGATCCCCCATGTTGTGCAAAAAAGCGGTTAGCTCCTTC
GGTCCTCCGATCGTTGTCAGAAGTAAGTTGGCCGCAGTGTTATCACTCATGGTTATGGCAGCACTGCATA
ATTCTCTTACTGTCATGCCATCCGTAAGATGCTTTTCTGTGACTGGTGAGTACTCAACCAAGTCATTCTG
AGAATAGTGTATGCGGCGACCGAGTTGCTCTTGCCCGGCGTCAATACGGGATAATACCGCGCCACATAGC
AGAACTTTAAAAGTGCTCATCATTGGAAAACGTTCTTCGGGGCGAAAACTCTCAAGGATCTTACCGCTGT
TGAGATCCAGTTCGATGTAACCCACTCGTGCACCCAACTGATCTTCAGCATCTTTTACTTTCACCAGCGT
TTCTGGGTGAGCAAAAACAGGAAGGCAAAATGCCGCAAAAAAGGGAATAAGGGCGACACGGAAATGTTGA
ATACTCATACTCTTCCTTTTTCAATATTATTGAAGCATTTATCAGGGTTATTGTCTCATGAGCGGATACA
TATTTGAATGTATTTAGAAAAATAAACAAATAGGGGTTCCGCGCACATTTCCCCGAAAAGTGCCACCTGA
CGTCGACGGATCGGGAGATCGATCTCCCGATCCCCTAGGGTCGACTCTCAGTACAATCTGCTCTGATGCC
GCATAGTTAAGCCAGTATCTGCTCCCTGCTTGTGTGTTGGAGGTCGCTGAGTAGTGCGCGAGCAAAATTT
AAGCTACAACAAGG
Features (pLannotate 1.2.2; 19 found; start..end, strand, type, name):
     89..468     +  enhancer       CMV enhancer: human cytomegalovirus immediate early enhancer
    469..672     +  promoter       CMV promoter: human cytomegalovirus (CMV) immediate early promoter
    714..732     +  promoter       T7 promoter: promoter for bacteriophage T7 RNA polymerase
    746..1432    +  CDS            Apobec1: ABEC1_RAT - Experimental evidence at protein level: Swiss-Prot protein existence level 1. Catalytic component of the apolipoprotein B mRNA editing enzyme complex which is responsible for the postranscriptional editing of a CAA codon for Gln to a UAA codon for stop in the APOB mRNA. May also play a role in the epigenetic regulation of gene expression by participating in DNA demethylation. From Rattus norvegicus (Rat).
   1433..1480    +  CDS            ABE(7.10) (fragment): adenine base editor comprising wild-type E. coli TadA fused to the evolved TadA*(7.10) mutant (Gaudelli et al., 2017)
   1481..5581    +  CDS            Cas9 VQR: Streptococcus pyogenes Cas9 endonuclease with the D1135V/R1335Q/T1337R mutations has an altered recognition specificity for the protospacer adjacent motif (PAM) (Kleinstiver et al., 2015)
   5594..5842    +  CDS            UGI: UNGI_BPPB2 - Experimental evidence at protein level: Swiss-Prot protein existence level 1. This protein binds specifically and reversibly to the host uracil-DNA glycosylase, preventing removal of uracil residues from PBS2 DNA by the host uracil-excision repair system. From Bacillus phage PBS2 (Bacteriophage PBS2).
   6059..6457    +  CDS            BSD: blasticidin S deaminase; Aspergillus terreus BSD; confers resistance to blasticidin
   6512..6736    +  polyA_signal   bGH poly(A) signal: bovine growth hormone polyadenylation signal
   6740..6761    +  promoter       SV40 promoter (fragment): SV40 enhancer and early promoter
   6766..6782    +  misc_feature   MCS (fragment): pBluescript multiple cloning site
   6831..6847    -  protein_bind   lac operator: The lac repressor binds to the lac operator to inhibit transcription in E. coli. This inhibition can be relieved by adding lactose or isopropyl-β-D-thiogalactopyranoside (IPTG). lac repressor encoded by lacI
   6855..6885    -  promoter       lac promoter: promoter for the E. coli lac operon
   6900..6921    -  protein_bind   CAP binding site: CAP binding activates transcription in the presence of cAMP. E. coli catabolite activator protein
   6934..7026    -  CDS            lacI (fragment): lac repressor; lacI; The lac repressor binds to the lac operator to inhibit transcription in E. coli. This inhibition can be relieved by adding lactose or isopropyl-β-D-thiogalactopyranoside (IPTG).
   7209..7797    -  rep_origin     ori: high-copy-number ColE1/pMB1/pBR322/pUC origin of replication
   7968..8828    -  CDS            AmpR: β-lactamase; bla; confers resistance to ampicillin, carbenicillin, and related antibiotics
   8829..8933    -  promoter       AmpR promoter: bla
   9004..9048    -  misc_feature   bom (fragment): basis of mobility region from pBR322
