[The description below was written by a language model from this plasmid's Addgene catalogue record and pLannotate feature annotations shown in this document.]
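Description:
BE3-NLS-NLS-P2A-BLAST is a mammalian expression plasmid built on the pcDNA3.1(+) backbone that delivers the third-generation cytosine base editor BE3 together with a drug-selection marker from a single transcript. It is maintained in E. coli through a high-copy ColE1/pUC-type origin and an ampicillin resistance gene (β-lactamase with its own promoter). The annotated backbone also carries residual lac promoter/operator elements and short fragments of lacI, bom and an SV40 promoter.

Expression is driven by the human CMV immediate-early enhancer and promoter, with a T7 promoter just upstream of the coding region. The open reading frame begins with rat APOBEC1, the cytidine deaminase. A short linker follows, which the automated annotation matched to a fragment of an adenine base editor, most likely because the two share linker sequence. Next come Streptococcus pyogenes Cas9 and the uracil glycosylase inhibitor (UGI) from phage PBS2, which blocks uracil excision so that the C-to-U conversion is retained. The annotation tool labelled the Cas9 segment "Cas9 VQR", but the catalogue lists the insert as wild-type BE3, so this label may simply be the closest database match. BE3 conventionally uses a Cas9 nickase, although the record does not state this explicitly. According to the name and purpose, two C-terminal nuclear localisation signals and a P2A self-cleaving peptide lie in the unannotated stretch between UGI and the blasticidin S deaminase gene. A bovine growth hormone polyadenylation signal terminates the transcript.

Because editor and resistance protein are co-translated, blasticidin selection enriches for mammalian cells expressing the editor. No guide RNA cassette is annotated, so a guide would have to be supplied separately.
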