Addgene plasmid #135348: BE3-NLS-NLS-P2A-BLAST
Purpose: Expression of BE3 (Base editor generation three) with dual C-terminal NLS in a single operon encoding P2A blasticidine resistance
Depositing lab: Alex Hewitt. Depositing organization: University of Tasmania. Publication: Engineering domain-inlaid SaCas9 adenine base editors with reduced RNA off-targets and increased on-target DNA editing. Nguyen Tran MT, Mohd Khalid MKN, Wang Q, Walker JKR, Lidgerwood GE, Dilworth KL, Lisowski L, Pebay A, Hewitt AW. Nat Commun. 2020 Sep 25;11(1):4871. doi: 10.1038/s41467-020-18715-y. PubMed 32978399.
Backbone
  Vector backbone: pcDNA3.1(+)
  Vector type: Mammalian Expression, CRISPR
  Selectable markers: Blasticidin
Growth in bacteria
  Bacterial resistance: Ampicillin, 100 μg/mL
  Growth temperature: 30°C
  Growth strain: NEB Stable
  Copy number: High Copy
Gene/Insert
  Gene/Insert name: BE3-2XNLS
  Species: R. norvegicus (rat)
  Mutation: WT
  Cloning method: Restriction Enzyme; 5′ cloning site Unknown (unknown if destroyed)
Terms and licenses: Academic/Nonprofit Terms; Industry Terms: Not Available to Industry
How to cite: BE3-NLS-NLS-P2A-BLAST was a gift from Alex Hewitt (Addgene plasmid # 135348 ; http://n2t.net/addgene:135348 ; RRID:Addgene_135348)
